>Addgene plasmid #152994 | p2T-CMV-AIDmax-BlastR | addgene full sequence | sequence record 304670 | Addgene NGS Result
AGAGCTGGTTTAGTGAACCGTCAGATCCGCTAGAGATCCGCGGCCGCTAATACGACTCACTATAGGGAGA
GCCGCCACCATGAAACGGACAGCCGACGGAAGCGAGTTCGAGTCACCAAAGAAGAAGCGGAAAGTCAGTG
ATAGCCTCTTGATGAATAGACGCAAGTTCCTGTATCAGTTTAAAAACGTGAGATGGGCAAAAGGCCGACG
AGAGACATATCTGTGCTATGTCGTTAAGCGCAGAGATTCAGCCACCAGTTTCTCTCTCGACTTCGGCTAC
CTGCGGAACAAGAATGGTTGCCATGTTGAGCTCCTGTTCCTGAGGTATATCAGCGACTGGGATTTGGACC
CAGGGCGGTGCTATAGGGTGACATGGTTTACCTCCTGGTCACCTTGTTATGACTGCGCGCGGCATGTTGC
CGATTTTCTGAGAGGGAACCCTAACCTGTCTCTGAGGATCTTCACCGCGCGACTGTACTTCTGTGAGGAC
CGGAAAGCCGAACCCGAGGGACTGAGACGCCTCCACAGAGCGGGTGTGCAGATTGCCATAATGACCTTTA
AGGACTACTTCTACTGCTGGAACACCTTCGTCGAAAATCACGAGCGGACTTTCAAGGCTTGGGAAGGATT
GCATGAAAACAGCGTCAGGCTTTCCAGGCAGCTTCGCCGCATTCTTCTCCCGTTGTACGAGGTTGATGAC
CTCAGAGATGCCTTTAGAACACTGGGACTGTCTGGCGGATCTAGCGGAGGATCCTCTGGCAGCGAGACAC
CAGGAACAAGCGAGTCAGCAACACCAGAGAGCAGTGGCGGCAGCAGCGGCGGCAGCGACAAGAAGTACAG
CATCGGCCTGGCCATCGGCACCAACTCTGTGGGCTGGGCCGTGATCACCGACGAGTACAAGGTGCCCAGC
AAGAAATTCAAGGTGCTGGGCAACACCGACCGGCACAGCATCAAGAAGAACCTGATCGGAGCCCTGCTGT
TCGACAGCGGCGAAACAGCCGAGGCCACCCGGCTGAAGAGAACCGCCAGAAGAAGATACACCAGACGGAA
GAACCGGATCTGCTATCTGCAAGAGATCTTCAGCAACGAGATGGCCAAGGTGGACGACAGCTTCTTCCAC
AGACTGGAAGAGTCCTTCCTGGTGGAAGAGGATAAGAAGCACGAGCGGCACCCCATCTTCGGCAACATCG
TGGACGAGGTGGCCTACCACGAGAAGTACCCCACCATCTACCACCTGAGAAAGAAACTGGTGGACAGCAC
CGACAAGGCCGACCTGCGGCTGATCTATCTGGCCCTGGCCCACATGATCAAGTTCCGGGGCCACTTCCTG
ATCGAGGGCGACCTGAACCCCGACAACAGCGACGTGGACAAGCTGTTCATCCAGCTGGTGCAGACCTACA
ACCAGCTGTTCGAGGAAAACCCCATCAACGCCAGCGGCGTGGACGCCAAGGCCATCCTGTCTGCCAGACT
GAGCAAGAGCAGACGGCTGGAAAATCTGATCGCCCAGCTGCCCGGCGAGAAGAAGAATGGCCTGTTCGGA
AACCTGATTGCCCTGAGCCTGGGCCTGACCCCCAACTTCAAGAGCAACTTCGACCTGGCCGAGGATGCCA
AACTGCAGCTGAGCAAGGACACCTACGACGACGACCTGGACAACCTGCTGGCCCAGATCGGCGACCAGTA
CGCCGACCTGTTTCTGGCCGCCAAGAACCTGTCCGACGCCATCCTGCTGAGCGACATCCTGAGAGTGAAC
ACCGAGATCACCAAGGCCCCCCTGAGCGCCTCTATGATCAAGAGATACGACGAGCACCACCAGGACCTGA
CCCTGCTGAAAGCTCTCGTGCGGCAGCAGCTGCCTGAGAAGTACAAAGAGATTTTCTTCGACCAGAGCAA
GAACGGCTACGCCGGCTACATTGACGGCGGAGCCAGCCAGGAAGAGTTCTACAAGTTCATCAAGCCCATC
CTGGAAAAGATGGACGGCACCGAGGAACTGCTCGTGAAGCTGAACAGAGAGGACCTGCTGCGGAAGCAGC
GGACCTTCGACAACGGCAGCATCCCCCACCAGATCCACCTGGGAGAGCTGCACGCCATTCTGCGGCGGCA
GGAAGATTTTTACCCATTCCTGAAGGACAACCGGGAAAAGATCGAGAAGATCCTGACCTTCCGCATCCCC
TACTACGTGGGCCCTCTGGCCAGGGGAAACAGCAGATTCGCCTGGATGACCAGAAAGAGCGAGGAAACCA
TCACCCCCTGGAACTTCGAGGAAGTGGTGGACAAGGGCGCTTCCGCCCAGAGCTTCATCGAGCGGATGAC
CAACTTCGATAAGAACCTGCCCAACGAGAAGGTGCTGCCCAAGCACAGCCTGCTGTACGAGTACTTCACC
GTGTATAACGAGCTGACCAAAGTGAAATACGTGACCGAGGGAATGAGAAAGCCCGCCTTCCTGAGCGGCG
AGCAGAAAAAGGCCATCGTGGACCTGCTGTTCAAGACCAACCGGAAAGTGACCGTGAAGCAGCTGAAAGA
GGACTACTTCAAGAAAATCGAGTGCTTCGACTCCGTGGAAATCTCCGGCGTGGAAGATCGGTTCAACGCC
TCCCTGGGCACATACCACGATCTGCTGAAAATTATCAAGGACAAGGACTTCCTGGACAATGAGGAAAACG
AGGACATTCTGGAAGATATCGTGCTGACCCTGACACTGTTTGAGGACAGAGAGATGATCGAGGAACGGCT
GAAAACCTATGCCCACCTGTTCGACGACAAAGTGATGAAGCAGCTGAAGCGGCGGAGATACACCGGCTGG
GGCAGGCTGAGCCGGAAGCTGATCAACGGCATCCGGGACAAGCAGTCCGGCAAGACAATCCTGGATTTCC
TGAAGTCCGACGGCTTCGCCAACAGAAACTTCATGCAGCTGATCCACGACGACAGCCTGACCTTTAAAGA
GGACATCCAGAAAGCCCAGGTGTCCGGCCAGGGCGATAGCCTGCACGAGCACATTGCCAATCTGGCCGGC
AGCCCCGCCATTAAGAAGGGCATCCTGCAGACAGTGAAGGTGGTGGACGAGCTCGTGAAAGTGATGGGCC
GGCACAAGCCCGAGAACATCGTGATCGAAATGGCCAGAGAGAACCAGACCACCCAGAAGGGACAGAAGAA
CAGCCGCGAGAGAATGAAGCGGATCGAAGAGGGCATCAAAGAGCTGGGCAGCCAGATCCTGAAAGAACAC
CCCGTGGAAAACACCCAGCTGCAGAACGAGAAGCTGTACCTGTACTACCTGCAGAATGGGCGGGATATGT
ACGTGGACCAGGAACTGGACATCAACCGGCTGTCCGACTACGATGTGGACCATATCGTGCCTCAGAGCTT
TCTGAAGGACGACTCCATCGACAACAAGGTGCTGACCAGAAGCGACAAGAACCGGGGCAAGAGCGACAAC
GTGCCCTCCGAAGAGGTCGTGAAGAAGATGAAGAACTACTGGCGGCAGCTGCTGAACGCCAAGCTGATTA
CCCAGAGAAAGTTCGACAATCTGACCAAGGCCGAGAGAGGCGGCCTGAGCGAACTGGATAAGGCCGGCTT
CATCAAGAGACAGCTGGTGGAAACCCGGCAGATCACAAAGCACGTGGCACAGATCCTGGACTCCCGGATG
AACACTAAGTACGACGAGAATGACAAGCTGATCCGGGAAGTGAAAGTGATCACCCTGAAGTCCAAGCTGG
TGTCCGATTTCCGGAAGGATTTCCAGTTTTACAAAGTGCGCGAGATCAACAACTACCACCACGCCCACGA
CGCCTACCTGAACGCCGTCGTGGGAACCGCCCTGATCAAAAAGTACCCTAAGCTGGAAAGCGAGTTCGTG
TACGGCGACTACAAGGTGTACGACGTGCGGAAGATGATCGCCAAGAGCGAGCAGGAAATCGGCAAGGCTA
CCGCCAAGTACTTCTTCTACAGCAACATCATGAACTTTTTCAAGACCGAGATTACCCTGGCCAACGGCGA
GATCCGGAAGCGGCCTCTGATCGAGACAAACGGCGAAACCGGGGAGATCGTGTGGGATAAGGGCCGGGAT
TTTGCCACCGTGCGGAAAGTGCTGAGCATGCCCCAAGTGAATATCGTGAAAAAGACCGAGGTGCAGACAG
GCGGCTTCAGCAAAGAGTCTATCCTGCCCAAGAGGAACAGCGATAAGCTGATCGCCAGAAAGAAGGACTG
GGACCCTAAGAAGTACGGCGGCTTCGACAGCCCCACCGTGGCCTATTCTGTGCTGGTGGTGGCCAAAGTG
GAAAAGGGCAAGTCCAAGAAACTGAAGAGTGTGAAAGAGCTGCTGGGGATCACCATCATGGAAAGAAGCA
GCTTCGAGAAGAATCCCATCGACTTTCTGGAAGCCAAGGGCTACAAAGAAGTGAAAAAGGACCTGATCAT
CAAGCTGCCTAAGTACTCCCTGTTCGAGCTGGAAAACGGCCGGAAGAGAATGCTGGCCTCTGCCGGCGAA
CTGCAGAAGGGAAACGAACTGGCCCTGCCCTCCAAATATGTGAACTTCCTGTACCTGGCCAGCCACTATG
AGAAGCTGAAGGGCTCCCCCGAGGATAATGAGCAGAAACAGCTGTTTGTGGAACAGCACAAGCACTACCT
GGACGAGATCATCGAGCAGATCAGCGAGTTCTCCAAGAGAGTGATCCTGGCCGACGCTAATCTGGACAAA
GTGCTGTCCGCCTACAACAAGCACCGGGATAAGCCCATCAGAGAGCAGGCCGAGAATATCATCCACCTGT
TTACCCTGACCAATCTGGGAGCCCCTGCCGCCTTCAAGTACTTTGACACCACCATCGACCGGAAGAGGTA
CACCAGCACCAAAGAGGTGCTGGACGCCACCCTGATCCACCAGAGCATCACCGGCCTGTACGAGACACGG
ATCGACCTGTCTCAGCTGGGAGGTGACAGCGGCGGGAGCGGCGGGAGCGGGGGGAGCACTAATCTGAGCG
ACATCATTGAGAAGGAGACTGGGAAACAGCTGGTCATTCAGGAGTCCATCCTGATGCTGCCTGAGGAGGT
GGAGGAAGTGATCGGCAACAAGCCAGAGTCTGACATCCTGGTGCACACCGCCTACGACGAGTCCACAGAT
GAGAATGTGATGCTGCTGACCTCTGACGCCCCCGAGTATAAGCCTTGGGCCCTGGTCATCCAGGATTCTA
ACGGCGAGAATAAGATCAAGATGCTGAGCGGAGGATCCGGAGGATCTGGAGGCAGCACCAACCTGTCTGA
CATCATCGAGAAGGAGACAGGCAAGCAGCTGGTCATCCAGGAGAGCATCCTGATGCTGCCCGAAGAAGTC
GAAGAAGTGATCGGAAACAAGCCTGAGAGCGATATCCTGGTCCATACCGCCTACGACGAGAGTACCGACG
AAAATGTGATGCTGCTGACATCCGACGCCCCAGAGTATAAGCCCTGGGCTCTGGTCATCCAGGATTCCAA
CGGAGAGAACAAAATCAAAATGCTGTCTGGCGGCTCAAAAAGAACCGCCGACGGCAGCGAATTCGAGCCC
AAGAAGAAGAGGAAAGTCTAACCGGTCATCATCACCATCACCATTGAGTTTAAACCCGCTGATCAGCCTC
GACTGTGCCTTCTAGTTGCCAGCCATCTGTTGTTTGCCCCTCCCCCGTGCCTTCCTTGACCCTGGAAGGT
GCCACTCCCACTGTCCTTTCCTAATAAAATGAGGAAATTGCATCGCATTGTCTGAGTAGGTGTCATTCTA
TTCTGGGGGGTGGGGTGGGGCAGGACAGCAAGGGGGAGGATTGGGAAGACAATAGCAGGCATGCTGGGGA
TGCGGTGGGCTCTATGGCTTCTGAGGCGGAAAGAACCAGCTGGGGCTCGATACCGTCGACCTCTAGCTAG
AGCTTGGCGTAATCATGGTCATAGCTGTTTCCTGTGTGAAATTGTTATCCGCTCACAATTCCACACAACA
TACGAGCCGGAAGCATAAAGTGTAAAGCCTAGGGTGCCTAATGAGTGAGCTAACTCACATTAATTGCGTT
GCGCTCACTGCCCGCTTTCCAGTCGGGAAACCTGTCGTGCCAGCTGCATTAATGAATCGGCCAACGCGCG
GGGAGAGGCGGTTTGCGTATTGGGCGCTACAGACATGATAAGATACATTGATGAGTTTGGACAAACCACA
ACTAGAATGCAGTGAAAAAAATGCTTTATTTGTGAAATTTGTGATGCTATTGCTTTATTTGTAACCATTA
TAAGCTGCAATAAACAAGTTGGGGTGGGCGAAGAACTCCAGCATGAGATCCCCGCGCTGGAGGATCATCC
AGCCGGCGTCCCGGAAAACGATTCCGAAGCCCAACCTTTCATAGAAGGCGGCGGTGGAATCGAAATCTCG
TAGCACGTGTCAGTCCTGCTCCTCGGCCACGAAGTGCTTAGCCCTCCCACACATAACCAGAGGGCAGCAA
TTCACGAATCCCAACTGCCGTCGGCTGTCCATCACTGTCCTTCACTATGGCTTTGATCCCAGGATGCAGA
TCGAGAAGCACCTGTCGGCACCGTCCGCAGGGGCTCAAGATGCCCCTGTTCTCATTTCCGATCGCGACGA
TACAAGTCAGGTTGCCAGCTGCCGCAGCAGCAGCAGTGCCCAGCACCACGAGTTCTGCACAAGGTCCCCC
AGTAAAATGATATACATTGACACCAGTGAAGATGCGGCCGTCGCTAGAGAGAGCTGCGCTGGCGACGCTG
TAGTCTTCAGAGATGGGGATGCTGTTGATTGTAGCCGTTGCTCTTTCAATGAGGGTGGATTCTTCTTGAG
ACAAAGGCTTGGCCATGGTTTAGTTCCTCACCTTGTCGTATTATACTATGCCGATATACTATGCCGATGA
TTAATTGTCAACACGTGCTGATCAGATCCGAAAATGGATATACAAGCTCCCGGGAGCTTTTTGCAAAAGC
CTAGGCCTCCAAAAAAGCCTCCTCACTACTTCTGGAATAGCTCAGAGGCAGAGGCGGCCTCGGCCTCTGC
ATAAATAAAAAAAATTAGTCAGCCATGGGGCGGAGAATGGGCGGAACTGGGCGGAGTTAGGGGCGGGATG
GGCGGAGTTAGGGGCGGGACTATGGTTGCTGACTAATTGAGATGCATGCTTTGCATACTTCTGCCTGCTG
GGGAGCCTGGGGACTTTCCACACCTGGTTGCTGACTAATTGAGATGCATGCTTTGCATACTTCTGCCTGC
TGGGGAGCCTGGGGACTTTCCACACCCTAACTGACACACATTCCACAGAATTCACTGACTCGCTGCGCTC
GGTCGTTCGGCTGCGGCGAGCGGTATCAGCTCACTCAAAGGCGGTAATACGGTTATCCACAGAATCAGGG
GATAACGCAGGAAAGAACATGTAAGTGATCTCCAAAAAATAAGTACTTTTTGACTGTAAATAAAATTGTA
AGGAGTAAAAAGTACTTTTTTTTCTAAAAAAATGTAATTAAGTAAAAGTAAAAGTATTGATTTTTAATTG
TACTCAAGTAAAGTAAAAATCCCCAAAAATAATACTTAAGTACAGTAATCAAGTAAAATTACTCAAGTAC
TTTACACCTCTGCATGTGAGCAAAAGGCCAGCAAAAGGCCAGGAACCGTAAAAAGGCCGCGTTGCTGGCG
TTTTTCCATAGGCTCCGCCCCCCTGACGAGCATCACAAAAATCGACGCTCAAGTCAGAGGTGGCGAAACC
CGACAGGACTATAAAGATACCAGGCGTTTCCCCCTGGAAGCTCCCTCGTGCGCTCTCCTGTTCCGACCCT
GCCGCTTACCGGATACCTGTCCGCCTTTCTCCCTTCGGGAAGCGTGGCGCTTTCTCATAGCTCACGCTGT
AGGTATCTCAGTTCGGTGTAGGTCGTTCGCTCCAAGCTGGGCTGTGTGCACGAACCCCCCGTTCAGCCCG
ACCGCTGCGCCTTATCCGGTAACTATCGTCTTGAGTCCAACCCGGTAAGACACGACTTATCGCCACTGGC
AGCAGCCACTGGTAACAGGATTAGCAGAGCGAGGTATGTAGGCGGTGCTACAGAGTTCTTGAAGTGGTGG
CCTAACTACGGCTACACTAGAAGAACAGTATTTGGTATCTGCGCTCTGCTGAAGCCAGTTACCTTCGGAA
AAAGAGTTGGTAGCTCTTGATCCGGCAAACAAACCACCGCTGGTAGCGGTGGTTTTTTTGTTTGCAAGCA
GCAGATTACGCGCAGAAAAAAAGGATCTCAAGAAGATCCTTTGATCTTTTCTACGGGGTCTGACACTCAG
TGGAACGAAAACTCACGTTAAGGGATTTTGGTCATGAGATTATCAAAAAGGATCTTCACCTAGATCCTTT
TAAATTAAAAATGAAGTTTTAAATCAATCTAAAGTATATATGAGTAAACTTGGTCTGACAGTTACCAATG
CTTAATCAGTGAGGCACCTATCTCAGCGATCTGTCTATTTCGTTCATCCATAGTTGCCTGACTCCCCGTC
GTGTAGATAACTACGATACGGGAGGGCTTACCATCTGGCCCCAGTGCTGCAATGATACCGCGGGACCCAC
GCTCACCGGCTCCAGATTTATCAGCAATAAACCAGCCAGCCGGAAGGGCCGAGCGCAGAAGTGGTCCTGC
AACTTTATCCGCCTCCATCCAGTCTATTAATTGTTGCCGGGAAGCTAGAGTAAGTAGTTCGCCAGTTAAT
AGTTTGCGCAACGTTGTTGCCATTGCTACAGGCATCGTGGTGTCACGCTCGTCGTTTGGTATGGCTTCAT
TCAGCTCCGGTTCCCAACGATCAAGGCGAGTTACATGATCCCCCATGTTGTGCAAAAAAGCGGTTAGCTC
CTTCGGTCCTCCGATCGTTGTCAGAAGTAAGTTGGCCGCAGTGTTATCACTCATGGTTATGGCAGCACTG
CATAATTCTCTTACTGTCATGCCATCCGTAAGATGCTTTTCTGTGACTGGTGAGTACTCAACCAAGTCAT
TCTGAGAATAGTGTATGCGGCGACCGAGTTGCTCTTGCCCGGCGTCAATACGGGATAATACCGCGCCACA
TAGCAGAACTTTAAAAGTGCTCATCATTGGAAAACGTTCTTCGGGGCGAAAACTCTCAAGGATCTTACCG
CTGTTGAGATCCAGTTCGATGTAACCCACTCGTGCACCCAACTGATCTTCAGCATCTTTTACTTTCACCA
GCGTTTCTGGGTGAGCAAAAACAGGAAGGCAAAATGCCGCAAAAAAGGGAATAAGGGCGACACGGAAATG
TTGAATACTCATACTCTTCCTTTTTCAATATTATTGAAGCATTTATCAGGGTTATTGTCTCATGAGCGGA
TACATATTTGAATGTATTTAGAAAAATAAACAAATAGGGGTTCCGCGCACATTTCCCCGAAAAGTGCCAC
CTGACGTCGACGGATCGGGAGATCGATCTCCCGATCCCCTAGGGTCGACTCTCAGTACAATCTGCTCTGA
TGCCGCATAGTTAAGCCAGTATCTGCTCCCTGCTTGTGTGTTGGAGGTCGCTGAGTAGTGCGCGAGCAAA
ATTTAAGCTACAACAAGGCAAGGCTTGACCGACAATTGCATGAAGAATCTGCTTAGGGTTAGGCGTTTTG
CGCTGCTTCGCGATGTACGGGCCAGATATACGCGGGTACCGGCATATGGTTCTTGACAGAGGTGTAAAAA
GTACTCAAAAATTTTACTCAAGTGAAAGTACAAGTACTTAGGGAAAATTTTACTCAATTAAAAGTAAAAG
TATCTGGCTAGAATCTTACTTGAGTAAAAGTAAAAAAGTACTCCATTAAAATTGTACTTGAGTATTAACG
CGTTGACATTGATTATTGACTAGTTATTAATAGTAATCAATTACGGGGTCATTAGTTTATAGCCCATATA
TGGAGTTCCGCGTTACATAACTTACGGTAAATGGCCCGCCTGGCTGACCGCCCAACGACCCCCGCCCATT
GACGTCAATAATGACGTATGTTCCCATAGTAACGCCAATAGGGACTTTCCATTGACGTCAATGGGTGGAG
TATTTACGGTAAACTGCCCACTTGGCAGTACATCAAGTGTATCATATGCCAAGTACGCCCCCTATTGACG
TCAATGACGGTAAATGGCCCGCCTGGCATTATGCCCAGTACATGACCTTATGGGACTTTCCTACTTGGCA
GTACATCTACGTATTAGTCATCGCTATTACCATGGTGATGCGGTTTTGGCAGTACATCAATGGGCGTGGA
TAGCGGTTTGACTCACGGGGATTTCCAAGTCTCCACCCCATTGACGTCAATGGGAGTTTGTTTTGGCACC
AAAATCAACGGGACTTTCCAAAATGTCGTAACAACTCCGCCCCATTGACGCAAATGGGCGGTAGGCGTGT
ACGGTGGGAGGTCTATATAAGC
Features (pLannotate 1.2.2; 24 found; start..end, strand, type, name):
     48..66      +  promoter       T7 promoter: promoter for bacteriophage T7 RNA polymerase
    140..730     +  CDS            AICDA: AICDA_HUMAN - Also known as AID. Experimental evidence at protein level: Swiss-Prot protein existence level 1. Single-stranded DNA-specific cytidine deaminase. Involved in somatic hypermutation (SHM), gene conversion, and class-switch recombination (CSR) in B-lymphocytes by deaminating C to U during transcription of Ig-variable (V) and Ig-switch (S) region DNA. Required for several crucial steps of B-cell terminal differentiation necessary for efficient antibody responses (PubMed:18722174, PubMed:21385873, PubMed:21518874, PubMed:27716525). May also play a role in the epigenetic regulation of
    827..2428    +  CDS            dCas9(N): N-terminal portion of catalytically inactive Streptococcus pyogenes dCas9 carrying the D10A mutation (Zetsche et al., 2015)
   2429..4923    +  CDS            Cas9(C) (fragment): C-terminal portion of Streptococcus pyogenes Cas9 (Zetsche et al., 2015)
   5237..5485    +  CDS            UGI: UNGI_BPPB2 - Experimental evidence at protein level: Swiss-Prot protein existence level 1. This protein binds specifically and reversibly to the host uracil-DNA glycosylase, preventing removal of uracil residues from PBS2 DNA by the host uracil-excision repair system. From Bacillus phage PBS2 (Bacteriophage PBS2).
   5603..5827    +  polyA_signal   bGH poly(A) signal: bovine growth hormone polyadenylation signal
   5831..5852    +  promoter       SV40 promoter (fragment): SV40 enhancer and early promoter
   5857..5873    +  misc_feature   MCS (fragment): pBluescript multiple cloning site
   5922..5938    -  protein_bind   lac operator: The lac repressor binds to the lac operator to inhibit transcription in E. coli. This inhibition can be relieved by adding lactose or isopropyl-β-D-thiogalactopyranoside (IPTG). lac repressor encoded by lacI
   5946..5976    -  promoter       lac promoter: promoter for the E. coli lac operon
   5991..6012    -  protein_bind   CAP binding site: CAP binding activates transcription in the presence of cAMP. E. coli catabolite activator protein
   6025..6117    -  CDS            lacI (fragment): lac repressor; lacI; The lac repressor binds to the lac operator to inhibit transcription in E. coli. This inhibition can be relieved by adding lactose or isopropyl-β-D-thiogalactopyranoside (IPTG).
   6129..6250    -  polyA_signal   SV40 poly(A) signal: SV40 polyadenylation signal
   6245..6370    -  CDS            ble (fragment): BLE_KLEPN - Experimental evidence at protein level: Swiss-Prot protein existence level 1. Binding protein with a strong affinity to the bleomycin family of antibiotics. Binds to CL990; an antimitotic-antibiotic compound. From Klebsiella pneumoniae.
   6380..6407    -  CDS            BleoR (fragment): antibiotic-binding protein; Sh ble from Streptoalloteichus hindustanus; confers resistance to bleomycin, phleomycin, and Zeocin™
   6408..6806    -  CDS            BSD: blasticidin S deaminase; Aspergillus terreus BSD; confers resistance to blasticidin
   6825..6872    -  promoter       EM7 promoter: synthetic bacterial promoter&nbsp
   6920..7249    -  promoter       SV40 promoter: SV40 enhancer and early promoter
   7633..8221    -  rep_origin     ori: high-copy-number ColE1/pMB1/pBR322/pUC origin of replication
   8392..9252    -  CDS            AmpR: β-lactamase; bla; confers resistance to ampicillin, carbenicillin, and related antibiotics
   9253..9357    -  promoter       AmpR promoter: bla
   9428..9472    -  misc_feature   bom (fragment): basis of mobility region from pBR322
   9881..10184   +  enhancer       CMV enhancer: human cytomegalovirus immediate early enhancer
  10185..6       +  promoter       CMV promoter (across the origin): human cytomegalovirus (CMV) immediate early promoter
