[The description below was written by a language model from this plasmid's Addgene catalogue record and pLannotate feature annotations shown in this document.]
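Description:
p2T-CMV-AIDmax-BlastR is a 10.4 kb mammalian expression plasmid built on the p2T-CMV-BlastR backbone that encodes a CRISPR cytosine (C-to-T) base editor. It is propagated in E. coli through a high-copy ColE1/pUC-type origin and selected with ampicillin via the β-lactamase gene. For selection in mammalian cells it carries a separate cassette, on the opposite strand to the editor, in which the SV40 enhancer/early promoter drives the blasticidin S deaminase gene (BSD), followed by an SV40 polyadenylation signal. A bacterial EM7 promoter sits between the SV40 promoter and BSD. Short fragments annotated as bleomycin-resistance sequence, lacI, lac promoter/operator and a multiple cloning site appear to be backbone remnants rather than functional parts.

The payload is a synthetic fusion, AID-nSpCas9-UGI-UGI, transcribed from the CMV immediate-early enhancer and promoter, which span the numbering origin, and terminated by the bGH polyadenylation signal. A T7 promoter lies just upstream of the coding region. The fusion begins with human activation-induced cytidine deaminase (AICDA), a single-stranded-DNA cytidine deaminase, joined to Streptococcus pyogenes Cas9 carrying the D10A mutation, which the record describes as a nickase. It ends with uracil glycosylase inhibitor from phage PBS2. The insert name indicates two UGI copies, although the automated annotation calls only one.

When directed by a guide RNA, which this plasmid does not appear to supply, the Cas9 moiety exposes target-strand cytosines to deamination to uracil. UGI blocks uracil excision, and nicking of the unedited strand favours fixing the change as a C-to-T conversion. The associated publication concerns the determinants of base editing outcomes, studied by target library analysis and machine learning.
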