Addgene plasmid #152994: p2T-CMV-AIDmax-BlastR
Purpose: C-to-T base editor
Depositing lab: David Liu. Depositing organization: Broad Institute. Publication: Determinants of Base Editing Outcomes from Target Library Analysis and Machine Learning. Arbab M, Shen MW, Mok B, Wilson C, Matuszek Z, Cassa CA, Liu DR. Cell. 2020 Jun 9. pii: S0092-8674(20)30632-2. doi: 10.1016/j.cell.2020.05.037. PubMed 32533916.
Backbone
  Vector backbone: p2T-CMV-BlastR
  Vector type: Mammalian Expression, CRISPR
Growth in bacteria
  Bacterial resistance: Ampicillin, 100 μg/mL
  Growth temperature: 37°C
  Growth strain: DH5alpha
  Copy number: Unknown
Gene/Insert
  Gene/Insert name: AID-nSpCas9-UGI-UGI
  Species: Synthetic
  Promoter: CMV
  Cloning method: Unknown
Terms and licenses: Academic/Nonprofit Terms; Industry Terms: Not Available to Industry
How to cite: p2T-CMV-AIDmax-BlastR was a gift from David Liu (Addgene plasmid # 152994 ; http://n2t.net/addgene:152994 ; RRID:Addgene_152994)
